>Addgene plasmid #185533 | pGEM_Δflv3.sm | addgene full sequence | sequence record 371409 | Addgene NGS Result
TCCTGTGTGAAATTGTTATCCGCTCACAATTCCACACAACATACGAGCCGGAAGCATAAAGTGTAAAGCC
TGGGGTGCCTAATGAGTGAGCTAACTCACATTAATTGCGTTGCGCTCACTGCCCGCTTTCCAGTCGGGAA
ACCTGTCGTGCCAGCTGCATTAATGAATCGGCCAACGCGCGGGGAGAGGCGGTTTGCGTATTGGGCGCTC
TTCCGCTTCCTCGCTCACTGACTCGCTGCGCTCGGTCGTTCGGCTGCGGCGAGCGGTATCAGCTCACTCA
AAGGCGGTAATACGGTTATCCACAGAATCAGGGGATAACGCAGGAAAGAACATGTGAGCAAAAGGCCAGC
AAAAGGCCAGGAACCGTAAAAAGGCCGCGTTGCTGGCGTTTTTCCATAGGCTCCGCCCCCCTGACGAGCA
TCACAAAAATCGACGCTCAAGTCAGAGGTGGCGAAACCCGACAGGACTATAAAGATACCAGGCGTTTCCC
CCTGGAAGCTCCCTCGTGCGCTCTCCTGTTCCGACCCTGCCGCTTACCGGATACCTGTCCGCCTTTCTCC
CTTCGGGAAGCGTGGCGCTTTCTCATAGCTCACGCTGTAGGTATCTCAGTTCGGTGTAGGTCGTTCGCTC
CAAGCTGGGCTGTGTGCACGAACCCCCCGTTCAGCCCGACCGCTGCGCCTTATCCGGTAACTATCGTCTT
GAGTCCAACCCGGTAAGACACGACTTATCGCCACTGGCAGCAGCCACTGGTAACAGGATTAGCAGAGCGA
GGTATGTAGGCGGTGCTACAGAGTTCTTGAAGTGGTGGCCTAACTACGGCTACACTAGAAGAACAGTATT
TGGTATCTGCGCTCTGCTGAAGCCAGTTACCTTCGGAAAAAGAGTTGGTAGCTCTTGATCCGGCAAACAA
ACCACCGCTGGTAGCGGTGGTTTTTTTGTTTGCAAGCAGCAGATTACGCGCAGAAAAAAAGGATCTCAAG
AAGATCCTTTGATCTTTTCTACGGGGTCTGACGCTCAGTGGAACGAAAACTCACGTTAAGGGATTTTGGT
CATGAGATTATCAAAAAGGATCTTCACCTAGATCCTTTTAAATTAAAAATGAAGTTTTAAATCAATCTAA
AGTATATATGAGTAAACTTGGTCTGACAGTTACCAATGCTTAATCAGTGAGGCACCTATCTCAGCGATCT
GTCTATTTCGTTCATCCATAGTTGCCTGACTCCCCGTCGTGTAGATAACTACGATACGGGAGGGCTTACC
ATCTGGCCCCAGTGCTGCAATGATACCGCGAGACCCACGCTCACCGGCTCCAGATTTATCAGCAATAAAC
CAGCCAGCCGGAAGGGCCGAGCGCAGAAGTGGTCCTGCAACTTTATCCGCCTCCATCCAGTCTATTAATT
GTTGCCGGGAAGCTAGAGTAAGTAGTTCGCCAGTTAATAGTTTGCGCAACGTTGTTGCCATTGCTACAGG
CATCGTGGTGTCACGCTCGTCGTTTGGTATGGCTTCATTCAGCTCCGGTTCCCAACGATCAAGGCGAGTT
ACATGATCCCCCATGTTGTGCAAAAAAGCGGTTAGCTCCTTCGGTCCTCCGATCGTTGTCAGAAGTAAGT
TGGCCGCAGTGTTATCACTCATGGTTATGGCAGCACTGCATAATTCTCTTACTGTCATGCCATCCGTAAG
ATGCTTTTCTGTGACTGGTGAGTACTCAACCAAGTCATTCTGAGAATAGTGTATGCGGCGACCGAGTTGC
TCTTGCCCGGCGTCAATACGGGATAATACCGCGCCACATAGCAGAACTTTAAAAGTGCTCATCATTGGAA
AACGTTCTTCGGGGCGAAAACTCTCAAGGATCTTACCGCTGTTGAGATCCAGTTCGATGTAACCCACTCG
TGCACCCAACTGATCTTCAGCATCTTTTACTTTCACCAGCGTTTCTGGGTGAGCAAAAACAGGAAGGCAA
AATGCCGCAAAAAAGGGAATAAGGGCGACACGGAAATGTTGAATACTCATACTCTTCCTTTTTCAATATT
ATTGAAGCATTTATCAGGGTTATTGTCTCATGAGCGGATACATATTTGAATGTATTTAGAAAAATAAACA
AATAGGGGTTCCGCGCACATTTCCCCGAAAAGTGCCACCTGATGCGGTGTGAAATACCGCACAGATGCGT
AAGGAGAAAATACCGCATCAGGAAATTGTAAGCGTTAATATTTTGTTAAAATTCGCGTTAAATTTTTGTT
AAATCAGCTCATTTTTTAACCAATAGGCCGAAATCGGCAAAATCCCTTATAAATCAAAAGAATAGACCGA
GATAGGGT
[37 nt withheld, positions 2319-2355]
AAAGAACGTGGACTCCAACGTCAAAGG
[49 nt withheld, positions 2383-2431]
T
[91 nt withheld, positions 2433-2523]
G
[124 nt withheld, positions 2525-2648]
CCATTCGCCATTCAGGCTGCGCAACTGTTGGGAAGGGCGATCGGTGCGGGCCTCTTCGCTATTACGCCAG
CTGGCGAAAGGGGGATGTGCTGCAAGGCGATTAAGTTGGGTAACGCCAGGGTTTTCCCAGTCACGACGTT
GTAAAACGACGGCCAGTGAATTGTAATACGACTCACTATAGGGCGAATTGGGCCCGACGTCGCATGCTCC
CGGCCGCCATGGCGGCCGCGGGAATTCGATTCTCACCGAACATTGCCATTATCCTAGTCTCCGGCCCCAA
CTTTGGACTGGCATTGAAATTACCGCCAATTTAGACGGCACTGAAGTGCACATCCTGGGCTATGACTTTG
ACCCTACCCACCCGGTCCTAGACCCCTATCTAACCGGCGATCGCCCGGATAAGTACTATGCCCAAGCGCC
CAAAGTCATTAAGGCTCTCCATGATGCCGGTGGCTTAGTGGTGTTGGCCCATCCAGCCCGGTACCGTCAG
CCCGCCAGTCACTTGATCCCAGCGGCAGCCCGCCATGGCATTGATGGGGTAGAGGCATTTTATGCCTATG
GCAATCCCAAACCTTGGCAGAGTTCTGTGCCCCAAATGGAAGAAGTTTGTTACCTGGGGGATTTGTATAA
TCTGTTCCGCACCTGTGGCACCGATAGCCATGGGGAAAGCATCATGTATCGTCTCTGAAGTCTCTAGGGA
AAGTCGTAATCGTTAGAGTTAAAAATATCAATGTTTGTTAACTTTCCCCGGCTCTGGCCCCTGGGATACA
CTGGACAGAGAGTTTTCATTACCAGTCCTAGGAGTACGGCATGTTCACTACCCCCCTCCCCCCCCAAAAG
CGGCTTTCTACCCAAACTGAGGCGATCGCCAAAAATATTACTGCTATCCGTTCTTTGGACTGGGCCCGGG
GATCCTCTAGAGTCGACCTGCAGGCATGCAAGCTTGCGGCCGCGTCGTGACTGGGAAAACCCTGGCGACT
AGTCTTGGACTCCTGTTGATAGATCCAGTAATGACCTCAGAACTCCATCTGGATTTGTTCAGAACGCTCG
GTTGCCGCCGGGCGTTTTTTATTGGTGAGAATCCAGGGGTCCCCAATAATTACGATTTACGTATTTAAAT
GAACCTTGACCGAACGCAGCGGTGGTAACGGCGCAGTGGCGGTTTTCATGGCTTGTTATGACTGTTTTTT
TGGGGTACAGTCTATGCCTCGGGCATCCAAGCAGCAAGCGCGTTACGCCGTGGGTCGATGTTTGATGTTA
TGGAGCAGCAACGATGTTACGCAGCAGGGCAGTCGCCCTAAAACAAAGTTAAACATCATGAGGGAAGCGG
TGATCGCCGAAGTATCGACTCAACTATCAGAGGTAGTTGGCGTCATCGAGCGCCATCTCGAACCGACGTT
GCTGGCCGTACATTTGTACGGCTCCGCAGTGGATGGCGGCCTGAAGCCACACAGTGATATTGATTTGCTG
GTTACGGTGACCGTAAGGCTTGATGAAACAACGCGGCGAGCTTTGATCAACGACCTTTTGGAAACTTCGG
CTTCCCCTGGAGAGAGCGAGATTCTCCGCGCTGTAGAAGTCACCATTGTTGTGCACGACGACATCATTCC
GTGGCGTTATCCAGCTAAGCGCGAACTGCAATTTGGAGAATGGCAGCGCAATGACATTCTTGCAGGTATC
TTCGAGCCAGCCACGATCGACATTGATCTGGCTATCTTGCTGACAAAAGCAAGAGAACATAGCGTTGCCT
TGGTAGGTCCAGCGGCGGAGGAACTCTTTGATCCGGTTCCTGAACAGGATCTATTTGAGGCGCTAAATGA
AACCTTAACGCTATGGAACTCGCCGCCCGACTGGGCTGGCGATGAGCGAAATGTAGTGCTTACGTTGTCC
CGCATTTGGTACAGCGCAGTAACCGGCAAAATCGCGCCGAAGGATGTCGCTGCCGACTGGGCAATGGAGC
GCCTGCCGGCCCAGTATCAGCCCGTCATACTTGAAGCTAGACAGGCTTATCTTGGACAAGAAGAAGATCG
CTTGGCCTCGCGCGCAGATCAGTTGGAAGAATTTGTCCACTACGTGAAAGGCGAGATCACCAAGGTAGTC
GGCAAATAAGACAAGGGATCGCTTTGTGTTGAACATTTTGGAGGAAGGCAACTATCAAATTTTGATGAAA
CATTTCCTCAAACGTTTCCCCCCTGGTGCTGATCGTTTTGCTGGAGTAAAAACCCAAACCGCAAGCAACG
GATCGCCTATTTTGACCGATGCGCTAGCCTATTTGGAGTGTGAAGTAGCTAGTCGGATGGAATGTAGTGA
TCACTGGATTGTTTACAGCCAAGTAACCAATGGTCGGGTAGCTAAAGCAGAAGGGTTAACCGCCGTACAC
CATCGCAAAGTCGGCAATTATTACTAATAAAAAACTGCAATCAAACCGCAAAACTATCAAGGAAAATCCC
CCAGGCCATCTCTAGCTTGAGGGGATTTTGTTCGGGGAATGATGGCGTCGCTATACCGCCAGACGATGGA
TCACTTTGTTAGTCGGCTTAATCCTTGGGTAGGTCTAACTAATTTCTCAGGCCATATTTAAAATCCATAT
TGCCTTCATAGCCAGTGAGCTCTGCCAATTCCCGGAGAGTTTTGACCCCAGGGTTTAGTTCTCCGTCAAT
GCCCCAGGTGGGGAAGGATTGAATACCGACATCCACACAGGTTTGGGTCTGGGGATTTTTCCCGGCCGGG
TCGCACTCAATATAGCTAATTTTTTCAAATGCTTCTTTGCCGAAAAGTAGTTTTTGGTCATAGCAGTCTC
GACCATATGGGAGAGCTCCCAACGCGTTGGATGCATAGCTTGAGTATTCTATAGTGTCACCTAAATAGCT
TGGCGTAATCATGGTCATAGCTGTT
Features (pLannotate 1.2.2; 18 found; start..end, strand, type, name):
     13..29      -  protein_bind   lac operator: The lac repressor binds to the lac operator to inhibit transcription in E. coli. This inhibition can be relieved by adding lactose or isopropyl-β-D-thiogalactopyranoside (IPTG). lac repressor encoded by lacI
     37..67      -  promoter       lac promoter: promoter for the E. coli lac operon
     82..103     -  protein_bind   CAP binding site: CAP binding activates transcription in the presence of cAMP. E. coli catabolite activator protein
    116..208     -  CDS            lacI (fragment): lac repressor; lacI; The lac repressor binds to the lac operator to inhibit transcription in E. coli. This inhibition can be relieved by adding lactose or isopropyl-β-D-thiogalactopyranoside (IPTG).
    391..979     -  rep_origin     ori: high-copy-number ColE1/pMB1/pBR322/pUC origin of replication
   1150..2010    -  CDS            AmpR: β-lactamase; bla; confers resistance to ampicillin, carbenicillin, and related antibiotics
   2011..2115    -  promoter       AmpR promoter: bla
   2142..2192    +  misc_feature   bom (fragment): basis of mobility region from pBR322
   2220..2648    -  rep_origin     f1 ori (sequence partly withheld): f1 bacteriophage origin of replication; arrow indicates direction of (+) strand synthesis
   2652..2809    -  CDS            lacZα (fragment): LacZα fragment of β-galactosidase; lacZ fragment
   2812..2830    +  promoter       T7 promoter: promoter for bacteriophage T7 RNA polymerase
   3553..3593    +  misc_feature   MCS (fragment): pUC18/19 multiple cloning site
   3601..3625    +  CDS            lacZα (fragment): LacZα fragment of β-galactosidase; lacZ fragment
   3636..3730    +  terminator     lambda t0 terminator: transcription terminator from phage lambda
   3903..3959    +  CDS            GmR (fragment): gentamycin acetyltransferase; aacC1; confers resistance to gentamycin
   3966..4757    +  CDS            SmR: aminoglycoside adenylyltransferase (Murphy, 1985); aadA; confers resistance to spectinomycin and streptomycin
   4765..5052    +  CDS            dfa1 (fragment): DFA1_SYNY3 - Experimental evidence at protein level: Swiss-Prot protein existence level 1. Mediates electron transfer from NADH to oxygen, reducing it to water. This modular protein has 3 redox cofactors, in other organisms the same activity requires 2 or 3 proteins. From Synechocystis sp. (strain PCC 6803 / Kazusa).
   5496..5514    -  promoter       SP6 promoter: promoter for bacteriophage SP6 RNA polymerase
