[The description below was written by a language model from this plasmid's Addgene catalogue record and pLannotate feature annotations shown in this document.]
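Description:
pGEM_Δflv3.sm is a knockout (gene replacement) construct built in the Promega pGEM-T Easy cloning vector, designed to delete or disrupt the flv3 locus by double homologous recombination. The associated work concerns engineering cyanobacterial chassis. The one annotated flanking fragment matches a Synechocystis sp. PCC 6803 flavodiiron protein (annotated as dfa1, an enzyme passing electrons from NADH to oxygen), which points to that organism as the target host, though the catalogue fields do not name the species explicitly. The total size is 5,543 bp, of which about 2.6 kb is insert. The backbone was modified by XhoI/SalI digestion and recircularisation.

In E. coli the plasmid replicates at high copy from a ColE1/pUC-type origin and also carries an f1 origin. The backbone AmpR (β-lactamase) gene and its promoter are annotated as intact, but the recorded selection is spectinomycin plus streptomycin, conferred by the insert's aadA (SmR) aminoglycoside adenylyltransferase gene. The insert sits between the vector's T7 and SP6 promoters, interrupting lacZα. It consists of an unannotated stretch after the T7 promoter that presumably holds the flv3 upstream homology region. This is followed by cassette-derived remnants (a pUC MCS fragment, a lambda t0 terminator and a short GmR fragment), the aadA coding sequence, and then the downstream region that begins with the flavodiiron gene fragment. The promoter driving aadA is not annotated.

Because the vector has no annotated cyanobacterial replication origin, it should act as a suicide plasmid. Selection for streptomycin/spectinomycin resistance would then recover cells in which crossovers in both flanks have replaced flv3 sequence with the cassette. According to the linked publication title, such mutants were made to improve electron supply toward a heterologous ene-reductase.
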