Addgene plasmid #185533: pGEM_Δflv3.sm
Purpose: a pGEM-T easy vector containing the streptomycin/spectinomycin resistance cassette flanked by the two regions for the double homologous recombination on the flv3 locus
Depositing lab: Paula Tamagnini. Depositing organization: Universidade do Porto, Instituto de Investigação e Inovação em Saúde da (i3S). Publication: Engineering cyanobacterial chassis for improved electron supply toward a heterologous ene-reductase. Spasic J, Oliveira P, Pacheco C, Kourist R, Tamagnini P. J Biotechnol. 2022 Dec 10;360:152-159. doi: 10.1016/j.jbiotec.2022.11.005. Epub 2022 Nov 9. PubMed 36370921.
Backbone
  Vector backbone: pGEM®-T easy
  Backbone manufacturer: Promega
  Backbone size w/o insert (bp): 2986
  Total vector size (bp): 5543
  Modifications to backbone: digested with XhoI and SalI and recircularized
  Vector type: Synthetic Biology
Growth in bacteria
  Bacterial resistance: Spectinomycin and Streptomycin, 50 & 50 μg/mL
  Growth temperature: 37°C
  Growth strain: DH5alpha
  Copy number: High Copy
Gene/Insert
  Gene/Insert name: aadA gene flanked by flv3 upstream and downstream regions
  Insert size (bp): 2557
  Cloning method: Ligation Independent Cloning
  Sequencing primers: 5′ TGTAAAACGACGGCCAGT; 3′ CAGGAAACAGCTATGACC
Terms and licenses: Academic/Nonprofit Terms; Industry Terms: Not Available to Industry
How to cite: pGEM_Δflv3.sm was a gift from Paula Tamagnini (Addgene plasmid # 185533 ; http://n2t.net/addgene:185533 ; RRID:Addgene_185533)
